>Addgene plasmid #136652 | U6_sgRNA_CAG_APOBEC-1_hSt1Cas9_LMD9_2xUGI_3xHA | addgene full sequence | sequence record 273328 | Addgene NGS Result
CCTGGGTCGACTGGATCCGGTACCAAGGTCGGGCAGGAAGAGGGCCTATTTCCCATGATTCCTTCATATT
TGCATATACGATACAAGGCTGTTAGAGAGATAATTAGAATTAATTTGACTGTAAACACAAAGATATTAGT
ACAAAATACGTGACGTAGAAAGTAATAATTTCTTGGGTAGTTTGCAGTTTTAAAATTATGTTTTAAAATG
GACTATCATATGCTTACCGTAACTTGAAAGTATTTCGATTTCTTGGCTTTATATATCTTGTGGAAAGGAC
GAAACACCCGAGACGATTAATGCGTCTCGGTCTTTGTACTCTGGTACCAGAAGCTACAAAGATAAGGCTT
CATGCCGAAATCAACACCCTGTCATTTTATGGCAGGGTGTTTTTTTTACTAGTTATTAATAGTAATCAAT
TACGGGGTCATTAGTTCATAGCCCATATATGGAGTTCCGCGTTACATAACTTACGGTAAATGGCCCGCCT
GGCTGACCGCCCAACGACCCCCGCCCATTGACGTCAATAATGACGTATGTTCCCATAGTAACGCCAATAG
GGACTTTCCATTGACGTCAATGGGTGGAGTATTTACGGTAAACTGCCCACTTGGCAGTACATCAAGTGTA
TCATATGCCAAGTACGCCCCCTATTGACGTCAATGACGGTAAATGGCCCGCCTGGCATTATGCCCAGTAC
ATGACCTTATGGGACTTTCCTACTTGGCAGTACATCTACGTATTAGTCATCGCTATTACCATGGTCGAGG
TGAGCCCCACGTTCTGCTTCACTCTCCCCATCTCCCCCCCCTCCCCACCCCCAATTTTGTATTTATTTAT
TTTTTAATTATTTTGTGCAGCGATGGGGGCGGGGGGGGGGGGGGSGCGCGCCRGGSGGGGSGGGGGGGGG
GGGGGGGGGGGGGGGGGSGRGGSGGRGAGGKGCGGCGGCAGCCAATCAGAGCGGCGCGCTCCGAAAGTTT
CCTTTTATGGCGAGGCGGCGGCGGCGGCGGCCCTATAAAAAGCGAAGCGCGCGGCGGGCGGGAGTCGCTG
CGCGCTGCCTTCGCCCCGTGCCCCGCTCCGCCGCCGCCTCGCGCCGCCCGCCCCGGCTCTGACTGACCGC
GTTACTCCCACAGGTGAGCGGGCGGGACGGCCCTTCTCCTCCGGGCTGTAATTAGCGCTTGGTTTAATGA
CGGCTTGTTTCTTTTCTGTGGCTGCGTGAAAGCCTTGAGGGGCTCCGGGAGGGCCCTTTGTGCGGGGGGA
GCGGCTCGGGGGGTGCGTGCGTGTGTGTGTGCGTGGGGAGCGCCGCGTGCGGCTCCGCGCTGCCCGGCGG
CTGTGAGCGCTGCGGGCGCGGCGCGGGGCTTTGTGCGCTCCGCAGTGTGCGCGAGGGGAGCGCGGCCGGG
GGCGGTGCCCCGCGGTGCGGGGGGGGCTGCGAGGGGAACAAAGGCTGCGTGCGGGGTGTGTGCGTGGGGG
GGTGAGCAGGGGGTGTGGGCGCGTCGGTCGGGCTGCAACCCCCCCTGCACCCCCCTCCCCGAGTTGCTGA
GCACGGCCCGGCTTCGGGTGCGGGGCTCCGTACGGGGCGTGGCGCGGGGCTCGCCGTGCCGGGCGGGGGG
TGGCGGCAGGTGGGGGTGCCGGGCGGGGCGGGGCCGCCTCGGGCCGGGGAGGGCTCGGGGGAGGGGCGCG
GCGGCCCCCGGAGCGCCGGCGGCTGTCGAGGCGCGGCGAGCCGCAGCCATTGCCTTTTATGGTAATCGTG
CGAGAGGGCGCAGGGACTTCCTTTGTCCCAAATCTGTGCGGAGCCGAAATCTGGGAGGCGCCGCCGCACC
CCCTCTAGCGGGCGCGGGGCGAAGCGGTGCGGCGCCGGCAGGAAGGAAATGGGCGGGGAGGGCCTTCGTG
CGTCGCCGCGCCGCCGTCCCCTTCTCCCTCTCCAGCCTCGGGGCTGTCCGCGGGGGGACGGCTGCCTTCG
GGGGGGACGGGGCAGGGCGGGGTTCGGCTTCTGGCGTGTGACCGGCGGCTCTAGAGCCTCTGCTAACCAT
GTTCATGCCTTCTTCTTTTTCCTACAGCTCCTGGGCAACGTGCTGGTTATTGTGCTGTCTCATCATTTTG
GCAAAGAATTCAGAGCCGCCACCATGAAACGGACAGCCGACGGAAGCGAGTTCGAGTCACCAAAGAAGAA
GCGGAAAGTCTCCTCAGAGACTGGGCCTGTCGCCGTCGATCCAACCCTGCGCCGCCGGATTGAACCTCAC
GAGTTTGAAGTGTTCTTTGACCCCCGGGAGCTGAGAAAGGAGACATGCCTGCTGTACGAGATCAACTGGG
GAGGCAGGCACTCCATCTGGAGGCACACCTCTCAGAACACAAATAAGCACGTGGAGGTGAACTTCATCGA
GAAGTTTACCACAGAGCGGTACTTCTGCCCCAATACCAGATGTAGCATCACATGGTTTCTGAGCTGGTCC
CCTTGCGGAGAGTGTAGCAGGGCCATCACCGAGTTCCTGTCCAGATATCCACACGTGACACTGTTTATCT
ACATCGCCAGGCTGTATCACCACGCAGACCCAAGGAATAGGCAGGGCCTGCGCGATCTGATCAGCTCCGG
CGTGACCATCCAGATCATGACAGAGCAGGAGTCCGGCTACTGCTGGCGGAACTTCGTGAATTATTCTCCT
AGCAACGAGGCCCACTGGCCTAGGTACCCACACCTGTGGGTGCGCCTGTACGTGCTGGAGCTGTATTGCA
TCATCCTGGGCCTGCCCCCTTGTCTGAATATCCTGCGGAGAAAGCAGCCCCAGCTGACCTTCTTTACAAT
CGCCCTGCAGTCTTGTCACTATCAGAGGCTGCCACCCCACATCCTGTGGGCCACAGGCCTGAAGTCTGGA
GGATCTAGCGGAGGCTCCTCTGGCAGCGAGACACCAGGAACAAGCGAGTCAGCAACACCAGAGAGCAGTG
GCGGCAGCAGCGGCGGCAGCAGCGACCTGGTGCTGGGCCTGGCTATCGGCATCGGCAGCGTGGGCGTGGG
CATCCTGAACAAGGTGACCGGCGAGATCATCCACAAGAACAGTCGCATCTTCCCTGCTGCTCAGGCTGAG
AACAACCTGGTGCGCCGCACCAACCGCCAGGGTCGCCGGCTTGCTCGCCGCAAGAAGCACCGGCGCGTGC
GCCTGAACCGCCTGTTCGAGGAGAGCGGCCTGATCACCGACTTCACCAAGATCAGCATCAACCTGAACCC
CTACCAGCTGCGCGTGAAGGGCCTGACCGACGAGCTGAGCAACGAGGAGCTGTTCATCGCCCTGAAGAAC
ATGGTGAAGCACCGCGGCATCAGCTACCTGGACGACGCCAGCGACGACGGCAACAGCAGCGTGGGCGACT
ACGCCCAGATCGTGAAGGAGAACAGCAAGCAGCTGGAGACCAAGACCCCCGGCCAGATCCAGCTGGAGCG
CTACCAGACCTACGGCCAGCTGCGCGGCGACTTCACCGTGGAGAAGGACGGCAAGAAGCACCGCCTGATC
AACGTGTTCCCCACCAGCGCCTACCGCAGCGAGGCCCTGCGCATCCTGCAGACCCAGCAGGAGTTCAACC
CCCAGATCACCGACGAGTTCATCAACCGCTACCTGGAGATCCTGACCGGCAAGCGCAAGTACTACCACGG
CCCCGGCAACGAGAAGAGCCGCACCGACTACGGCCGCTACCGCACCAGCGGCGAGACCCTGGACAACATC
TTCGGCATCCTGATCGGCAAGTGCACCTTCTACCCCGACGAGTTCCGCGCCGCCAAGGCCAGCTACACCG
CCCAGGAGTTCAATCTGCTGAACGACCTGAACAACCTGACCGTGCCCACCGAGACCAAGAAGCTGAGCAA
GGAGCAGAAGAACCAGATCATCAACTACGTGAAGAACGAGAAGGCTATGGGCCCCGCCAAGCTGTTCAAG
TACATCGCCAAGCTGCTGAGCTGCGACGTGGCCGACATCAAGGGCTACCGCATCGACAAGAGCGGCAAGG
CCGAGATCCACACCTTCGAGGCCTACCGCAAGATGAAGACCCTGGAGACCCTGGACATCGAGCAGATGGA
CCGAGAGACCCTGGACAAGCTGGCCTACGTGCTGACCCTGAACACCGAGCGCGAGGGCATCCAGGAGGCC
CTGGAGCACGAGTTCGCCGACGGCAGCTTCAGCCAGAAACAGGTGGACGAGCTGGTGCAGTTCCGCAAGG
CCAACAGCAGCATCTTCGGCAAGGGCTGGCACAACTTCAGCGTGAAGCTGATGATGGAGCTGATCCCCGA
GCTGTACGAGACCAGCGAGGAGCAGATGACCATCCTGACCCGCCTGGGCAAGCAGAAGACCACCAGCAGC
AGCAACAAGACCAAGTACATCGACGAGAAGCTGCTGACCGAGGAGATCTACAACCCCGTGGTGGCCAAGA
GCGTGCGCCAGGCCATCAAGATCGTGAACGCCGCCATCAAGGAGTACGGCGACTTCGACAACATCGTGAT
CGAGATGGCCCGCGAGACCAACGAGGACGACGAGAAGAAGGCCATCCAGAAGATCCAGAAGGCCAACAAG
GACGAGAAGGACGCCGCCATGCTGAAGGCCGCCAACCAGTACAACGGCAAGGCCGAGCTGCCCCACAGCG
TGTTCCACGGCCACAAGCAGCTGGCCACCAAGATCCGCCTGTGGCACCAGCAGGGCGAGCGCTGCCTGTA
CACCGGCAAGACCATCAGCATCCACGACCTGATCAACAACAGCAACCAGTTCGAGGTGGACCACATCCTG
CCCCTGAGCATCACCTTCGACGACAGCCTGGCCAACAAGGTGCTGGTGTACGCCACCGCCAACCAGGAGA
AGGGCCAGCGCACCCCCTACCAGGCCCTGGACAGCATGGACGACGCCTGGAGCTTCCGCGAGCTGAAGGC
CTTCGTGCGCGAGAGCAAGACCCTGAGCAACAAGAAGAAGGAGTATCTGCTGACCGAGGAGGACATCAGC
AAGTTCGACGTGCGCAAGAAGTTCATCGAGCGCAACCTGGTGGACACCCGCTACGCCAGCCGCGTGGTGC
TGAACGCCCTGCAGGAGCACTTCCGCGCCCACAAGATCGACACCAAGGTGAGCGTGGTGCGCGGCCAGTT
CACCAGCCAGCTGCGCCGCCACTGGGGCATCGAGAAGACCCGCGACACCTACCACCACCACGCCGTGGAC
GCCCTGATCATTGCGGCTTCTAGCCAGCTGAACCTGTGGAAGAAGCAGAAGAACACCCTGGTGAGCTACA
GCGAGGACCAGCTGCTGGACATCGAGACCGGCGAGCTGATCAGCGACGACGAGTACAAGGAGAGCGTGTT
CAAGGCCCCCTACCAGCACTTCGTGGACACCCTGAAGAGCAAGGAGTTCGAGGACAGCATCCTGTTCAGC
TACCAGGTGGACAGCAAGTTCAACCGCAAGATCAGCGACGCCACCATCTACGCCACCCGCCAGGCCAAGG
TGGGCAAGGACAAGGCCGACGAGACCTACGTGCTGGGCAAGATCAAGGACATCTACACCCAGGACGGCTA
CGACGCCTTCATGAAGATCTACAAGAAGGACAAGAGCAAGTTCCTGATGTACCGCCACGACCCCCAGACC
TTCGAGAAGGTGATCGAGCCCATCCTGGAGAACTACCCCAACAAGCAGATCAACGAGAAAGGCAAGGAGG
TGCCCTGCAACCCCTTCCTGAAGTACAAGGAGGAGCACGGCTACATCCGCAAGTACAGCAAGAAGGGCAA
CGGCCCCGAGATCAAGAGCCTGAAGTACTACGACAGCAAGCTGGGCAACCACATCGACATCACCCCCAAG
GACAGCAACAACAAGGTGGTGCTGCAGAGCGTGAGCCCCTGGCGCGCCGACGTGTACTTCAACAAGACCA
CCGGCAAGTACGAGATCCTGGGGCTGAAGTACGCCGATCTGCAGTTTGAGAAAGGCACAGGCACCTACAA
GATCAGCCAGGAGAAGTACAACGACATCAAGAAGAAGGAGGGCGTGGACAGCGACAGCGAGTTCAAGTTC
ACCCTGTACAAGAACGACCTTCTGCTGGTGAAGGACACCGAGACCAAGGAGCAACAGCTGTTCCGCTTCC
TGAGCCGCACCATGCCCAAGCAGAAGCACTACGTGGAGCTGAAGCCCTACGACAAGCAGAAGTTCGAGGG
CGGCGAGGCCCTGATCAAGGTGCTGGGCAACGTGGCCAACAGCGGCCAGTGCAAGAAGGGCCTGGGCAAG
AGCAACATCAGCATCTACAAGGTGCGCACCGACGTGCTGGGCAACCAGCACATCATCAAGAACGAGGGCG
ACAAGCCCAAGTTGGACTTCAGCAGGGCTGACCCCAAGAAGAAGAGGAAGGTGGGATCTAGCGGCGGGAG
CGGCGGGAGCGGGGGGAGCACTAATCTGAGCGACATCATTGAGAAGGAGACTGGGAAACAGCTGGTCATT
CAGGAGTCCATCCTGATGCTGCCTGAGGAGGTGGAGGAAGTGATCGGCAACAAGCCAGAGTCTGACATCC
TGGTGCACACCGCCTACGACGAGTCCACAGATGAGAATGTGATGCTGCTGACCTCTGACGCCCCCGAGTA
TAAGCCTTGGGCCCTGGTCATCCAGGATTCTAACGGCGAGAATAAGATCAAGATGCTGAGCGGAGGATCC
GGAGGATCTGGAGGCAGCACCAACCTGTCTGACATCATCGAGAAGGAGACAGGCAAGCAGCTGGTCATCC
AGGAGAGCATCCTGATGCTGCCCGAAGAAGTCGAAGAAGTGATCGGAAACAAGCCTGAGAGCGATATCCT
GGTCCATACCGCCTACGACGAGAGTACCGACGAAAATGTGATGCTGCTGACATCCGACGCCCCAGAGTAT
AAGCCCTGGGCTCTGGTCATCCAGGATTCCAACGGAGAGAACAAAATCAAAATGCTGTCTGGCGGCTCAA
AAAGAACCGCCGACGGCAGCGAATTCGAGCCCAAGAAGAAGAGGAAAGTCGGATCCTACCCATACGATGT
TCCAGATTACGCTTATCCCTACGACGTGCCTGATTATGCATACCCATATGATGTCCCCGACTATGCCTAA
TTCGAAAAGTGATAACTCGAGTCTAGAAACCCTGCAGGCTGTGCCTTCTAGTTGCCAGCCATCTGTTGTT
TGCCCCTCCCCCGTGCCTTCCTTGACCCTGGAAGGTGCCACTCCCACTGTCCTTTCCTAATAAAATGAGG
AAATTGCATCGCATTGTCTGAGTAGGTGTCATTCTATTCTGGGGGGTGGGGTGGGGCAGGACAGCAAGGG
GGAGGATTGGGAAGACAATAGCAGGCATGCTGGGGATGCGGTGGGCTCTATGGAGATCCGCTGCATTAAT
GAATCGGCCAACGCGCGGGGAGAGGCGGTTTGCGTATTGGGCGCTCTTCCGCTTCCTCGCTCACTGACTC
GCTGCGCTCGGTCGTTCGGCTGCGGCGAGCGGTATCAGCTCACTCAAAGGCGGTAATACGGTTATCCACA
GAATCAGGGGATAACGCAGGAAAGAACATGTGAGCAAAAGGCCAGCAAAAGGCCAGGAACCGTAAAAAGG
CCGCGTTGCTGGCGTTTTTCCATAGGCTCCGCCCCCCTGACGAGCATCACAAAAATCGACGCTCAAGTCA
GAGGTGGCGAAACCCGACAGGACTATAAAGATACCAGGCGTTTCCCCCTGGAAGCTCCCTCGTGCGCTCT
CCTGTTCCGACCCTGCCGCTTACCGGATACCTGTCCGCCTTTCTCCCTTCGGGAAGCGTGGCGCTTTCTC
ATAGCTCACGCTGTAGGTATCTCAGTTCGGTGTAGGTCGTTCGCTCCAAGCTGGGCTGTGTGCACGAACC
CCCCGTTCAGCCCGACCGCTGCGCCTTATCCGGTAACTATCGTCTTGAGTCCAACCCGGTAAGACACGAC
TTATCGCCACTGGCAGCAGCCACTGGTAACAGGATTAGCAGAGCGAGGTATGTAGGCGGTGCTACAGAGT
TCTTGAAGTGGTGGCCTAACTACGGCTACACTAGAAGAACAGTATTTGGTATCTGCGCTCTGCTGAAGCC
AGTTACCTTCGGAAAAAGAGTTGGTAGCTCTTGATCCGGCAAACAAACCACCGCTGGTAGCGGTGGTTTT
TTTGTTTGCAAGCAGCAGATTACGCGCAGAAAAAAAGGATCTCAAGAAGATCCTTTGATCTTTTCTACGG
GGTCTGACGCTCAGTGGAACGAAAACTCACGTTAAGGGATTTTGGTCATGAGATTATCAAAAAGGATCTT
CACCTAGATCCTTTTAAATTAAAAATGAAGTTTTAAATCAATCTAAAGTATATATGAGTAAACTTGGTCT
GACAGTTACCAATGCTTAATCAGTGAGGCACCTATCTCAGCGATCTGTCTATTTCGTTCATCCATAGTTG
CCTGACTCCCCGTCGTGTAGATAACTACGATACGGGAGGGCTTACCATCTGGCCCCAGTGCTGCAATGAT
ACCGCGAGACCCACGCTCACCGGCTCCAGATTTATCAGCAATAAACCAGCCAGCCGGAAGGGCCGAGCGC
AGAAGTGGTCCTGCAACTTTATCCGCCTCCATCCAGTCTATTAATTGTTGCCGGGAAGCTAGAGTAAGTA
GTTCGCCAGTTAATAGTTTGCGCAACGTTGTTGCCATTGCTACAGGCATCGTGGTGTCACGCTCGTCGTT
TGGTATGGCTTCATTCAGCTCCGGTTCCCAACGATCAAGGCGAGTTACATGATCCCCCATGTTGTGCAAA
AAAGCGGTTAGCTCCTTCGGTCCTCCGATCGTTGTCAGAAGTAAGTTGGCCGCAGTGTTATCACTCATGG
TTATGGCAGCACTGCATAATTCTCTTACTGTCATGCCATCCGTAAGATGCTTTTCTGTGACTGGTGAGTA
CTCAACCAAGTCATTCTGAGAATAGTGTATGCGGCGACCGAGTTGCTCTTGCCCGGCGTCAATACGGGAT
AATACCGCGCCACATAGCAGAACTTTAAAAGTGCTCATCATTGGAAAACGTTCTTCGGGGCGAAAACTCT
CAAGGATCTTACCGCTGTTGAGATCCAGTTCGATGTAACCCACTCGTGCACCCAACTGATCTTCAGCATC
TTTTACTTTCACCAGCGTTTCTGGGTGAGCAAAAACAGGAAGGCAAAATGCCGCAAAAAAGGGAATAAGG
GCGACACGGAAATGTTGAATACTCATACTCTTCCTTTTTCAATATTATTGAAGCATTTATCAGGGTTATT
GTCTCATGAGCGGATACATATTTGAATGTATTTAGAAAAATAAACAAATAGGGGTTCCGCGCACATTTCC
CCGAAAAGTGCCA
Features (pLannotate 1.2.2; 14 found; start..end, strand, type, name):
     40..280     +  promoter       U6 promoter: RNA polymerase III promoter for human U6 snRNA
    328..389     +  misc_RNA       St1 gRNA scaffold (fragment): guide RNA scaffold for the Streptococcus thermophilus CRISPR/Cas9 system (Esvelt et al., 2013)
    460..763     +  enhancer       CMV enhancer: human cytomegalovirus immediate early enhancer
   1041..2057    +  intron         chimeric intron: chimera between introns from chicken β-actin and rabbit β-globin
   2055..2138    +  CDS            HBB (fragment): HBB_LEPEU - Experimental evidence at protein level: Swiss-Prot protein existence level 1. Involved in oxygen transport from the lung to the various peripheral tissues. From Lepus europaeus (European hare).
   2181..2864    +  CDS            Apobec1: ABEC1_RAT - Experimental evidence at protein level: Swiss-Prot protein existence level 1. Catalytic component of the apolipoprotein B mRNA editing enzyme complex which is responsible for the postranscriptional editing of a CAA codon for Gln to a UAA codon for stop in the APOB mRNA. May also play a role in the epigenetic regulation of gene expression by participating in DNA demethylation. From Rattus norvegicus (Rat).
   2961..6320    +  CDS            St1Cas9: Cas9 endonuclease from the Streptococcus thermophilus Type II CRISPR/Cas system (Esvelt et al., 2013) generates RNA-guided double strand breaks in DNA
   6669..6917    +  CDS            UGI: UNGI_BPPB2 - Experimental evidence at protein level: Swiss-Prot protein existence level 1. This protein binds specifically and reversibly to the host uracil-DNA glycosylase, preventing removal of uracil residues from PBS2 DNA by the host uracil-excision repair system. From Bacillus phage PBS2 (Bacteriophage PBS2).
   6987..7067    +  CDS            3xHA: three tandem HA epitope tags
   7109..7333    +  polyA_signal   bGH poly(A) signal: bovine growth hormone polyadenylation signal
   7340..7394    -  CDS            lacI (fragment): lac repressor; lacI; The lac repressor binds to the lac operator to inhibit transcription in E. coli. This inhibition can be relieved by adding lactose or isopropyl-β-D-thiogalactopyranoside (IPTG).
   7577..8165    -  rep_origin     ori: high-copy-number ColE1/pMB1/pBR322/pUC origin of replication
   8336..9196    -  CDS            AmpR: β-lactamase; bla; confers resistance to ampicillin, carbenicillin, and related antibiotics
   9197..9301    -  promoter       AmpR promoter: bla
