[The description below was written by a language model from this plasmid's Addgene catalogue record and pLannotate feature annotations shown in this document.]
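Description:
U6_sgRNA_CAG_APOBEC-1_hSt1Cas9_LMD9_2xUGI_3xHA is an all-in-one mammalian expression plasmid for cytosine base editing with the Streptococcus thermophilus CRISPR1-Cas9 system. It is derived from the MSP1594_2x_NLS backbone and is propagated in E. coli through a high-copy ColE1/pUC-type origin with ampicillin selection (AmpR under its own bla promoter). The catalogue lists a total size of 8,715 bp, whereas the sequenced record underlying the feature table is 9,323 nt; the record does not explain the difference.

The plasmid carries two expression units in the same orientation. A human U6 RNA polymerase III promoter drives an sgRNA built on the St1Cas9 guide scaffold. No specific spacer or target is named in the record. Downstream, a CAG promoter (CMV enhancer plus the chicken β-actin/rabbit β-globin chimeric intron) expresses the base editor St1BE4max-LMD9 as a single fusion protein, terminated by a bGH polyadenylation signal. From N to C terminus this comprises the APOBEC-1 cytidine deaminase, the human codon-optimised St1Cas9 of strain LMD-9, uracil glycosylase inhibitor (UGI) from phage PBS2 and a 3xHA epitope tag for detection, with SV40 nuclear localisation signals flanking the insert. The catalogue links APOBEC-1 to the human gene, but the annotation matches the rat protein. It also lists two UGI copies, of which only one is annotated. In this design the guide-directed Cas9 positions the deaminase to convert cytosine to uracil, while UGI blocks uracil excision so that C-to-T changes are retained. The record does not state the Cas9 nuclease status. The plasmid is intended for base editing in mammalian cells.
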