Addgene plasmid #136652: U6_sgRNA_CAG_APOBEC-1_hSt1Cas9_LMD9_2xUGI_3xHA
Purpose: Expresses St1BE4max-LMD9 in mammalian cells along with its U6-driven sgRNA
Depositing lab: Yannick Doyon. Depositing organization: Universite Laval. Publication: Versatile and robust genome editing with Streptococcus thermophilus CRISPR1-Cas9. Agudelo D, Carter S, Velimirovic M, Duringer A, Rivest JF, Levesque S, Loehr J, Mouchiroud M, Cyr D, Waters PJ, Laplante M, Moineau S, Goulet A, Doyon Y. Genome Res. 2020 Jan;30(1):107-117. doi: 10.1101/gr.255414.119. Epub 2020 Jan 3. PubMed 31900288.
Backbone
  Vector backbone: MSP1594_2x_NLS (Plasmid #110625)
  Total vector size (bp): 8715
  Vector type: Mammalian Expression, CRISPR, Synthetic Biology
Growth in bacteria
  Bacterial resistance: Ampicillin, 100 μg/mL
  Growth temperature: 37°C
  Growth strain: DH5alpha
  Copy number: High Copy
Gene/Insert 1
  Gene/Insert name: St1Cas9 LMD-9
  Species: H. sapiens (human), Synthetic
  Promoter: CAG
  Tag / fusion protein: SV40 NLS (N terminal on insert); SV40 NLS (C terminal on insert); APOBEC-1 (N terminal on insert); 2xUGI (C terminal on insert)
  Cloning method: Gibson Cloning
  Sequencing primers: 5′ tgtgggccacaggcctgaag; 3′ AGCCCTGCTGAAGTCCAACTTGG
Gene/Insert 2
  Gene/Insert name: sgRNA for St1Cas9
  Species: H. sapiens (human), Synthetic
  Promoter: U6
  Cloning method: Gibson Cloning
  Sequencing primers: 5′ TGGACTATCAtatgcttacc
Gene/Insert 3
  Gene/Insert name: APOBEC-1
  Species: H. sapiens (human)
  Entrez Gene: APOBEC1 (a.k.a. APO1, APOBEC-1, BEDP, CDAR1, HEPR)
  Promoter: CAG
  Tag / fusion protein: hSt1Cas9 (C terminal on insert)
  Cloning method: Gibson Cloning
  Sequencing primers: 5′ gcaacgtgctggttattgtg
Gene/Insert 4
  Gene/Insert name: UGI
  Species: H. sapiens (human), Synthetic
  Promoter: CAG
  Tag / fusion protein: hSt1Cas9 (N terminal on insert)
  Cloning method: Gibson Cloning
  Sequencing primers: 5′ CCAAGTTGGACTTCAGCAGGGCT
Gene/Insert 5
  Gene/Insert name: HA tag
  Species: Synthetic
  Tag / fusion protein: UGI (N terminal on insert)
Terms and licenses: Academic/Nonprofit Terms; Industry Terms: Not Available to Industry
How to cite: U6_sgRNA_CAG_APOBEC-1_hSt1Cas9_LMD9_2xUGI_3xHA was a gift from Yannick Doyon (Addgene plasmid # 136652 ; http://n2t.net/addgene:136652 ; RRID:Addgene_136652)
